>Addgene plasmid #143766 | TFORF1131 | addgene full sequence | sequence record 407861 | Addgene NGS Result
TTAATGTAGTCTTATGCAATACTCTTGTAGTCTTGCAACATGGTAACGATGAGTTAGCAACATGCCTTAC
AAGGAGAGAAAAAGCACCGTGCATGCCGATTGGTGGAAGTAAGGTGGTACGATCGTGCCTTATTAGGAAG
GCAACAGACGGGTCTGACATGGATTGGACGAACCACTGAATTGCCGCATTGCAGAGATATTGTATTTAAG
TGCCTAGCTCGATACATAAACGGGTCTCTCTGGTTAGACCAGATCTGAGCCTGGGAGCTCTCTGGCTAAC
TAGGGAACCCACTGCTTAAGCCTCAATAAAGCTTGCCTTGAGTGCTTCAAGTAGTGTGTGCCCGTCTGTT
GTGTGACTCTGGTAACTAGAGATCCCTCAGACCCTTTTAGTCAGTGTGGAAAATCTCTAGCAGTGGCGCC
CGAACAGGGACTTGAAAGCGAAAGGGAAACCAGAGGAGCTCTCTCGACGCAGGACTCGGCTTGCTGAAGC
GCGCACGGCAAGAGGCGAGGGGCGGCGACTGGTGAGTACGCCAAAAATTTTGACTAGCGGAGGCTAGAAG
GAGAGAGATGGGTGCGAGAGCGTCAGTATTAAGCGGGGGAGAATTAGATCGCGATGGGAAAAAATTCGGT
TAAGGCCAGGGGGAAAGAAAAAATATAAATTAAAACATATAGTATGGGCAAGCAGGGAGCTAGAACGATT
CGCAGTTAATCCTGGCCTGTTAGAAACATCAGAAGGCTGTAGACAAATACTGGGACAGCTACAACCATCC
CTTCAGACAGGATCAGAAGAACTTAGATCATTATATAATACAGTAGCAACCCTCTATTGTGTGCATCAAA
GGATAGAGATAAAAGACACCAAGGAAGCTTTAGACAAGATAGAGGAAGAGCAAAACAAAAGTAAGACCAC
CGCACAGCAAGCGGCCGCTGATCTTCAGACCTGGAGGAGGAGATATGAGGGACAATTGGAGAAGTGAATT
ATATAAATATAAAGTAGTAAAAATTGAACCATTAGGAGTAGCACCCACCAAGGCAAAGAGAAGAGTGGTG
CAGAGAGAAAAAAGAGCAGTGGGAATAGGAGCTTTGTTCCTTGGGTTCTTGGGAGCAGCAGGAAGCACTA
TGGGCGCAGCGTCAATGACGCTGACGGTACAGGCCAGACAATTATTGTCTGGTATAGTGCAGCAGCAGAA
CAATTTGCTGAGGGCTATTGAGGCGCAACAGCATCTGTTGCAACTCACAGTCTGGGGCATCAAGCAGCTC
CAGGCAAGAATCCTGGCTGTGGAAAGATACCTAAAGGATCAACAGCTCCTGGGGATTTGGGGTTGCTCTG
GAAAACTCATTTGCACCACTGCTGTGCCTTGGAATGCTAGTTGGAGTAATAAATCTCTGGAACAGATTTG
GAATCACACGACCTGGATGGAGTGGGACAGAGAAATTAACAATTACACAAGCTTAATACACTCCTTAATT
GAAGAATCGCAAAACCAGCAAGAAAAGAATGAACAAGAATTATTGGAATTAGATAAATGGGCAAGTTTGT
GGAATTGGTTTAACATAACAAATTGGCTGTGGTATATAAAATTATTCATAATGATAGTAGGAGGCTTGGT
AGGTTTAAGAATAGTTTTTGCTGTACTTTCTATAGTGAATAGAGTTAGGCAGGGATATTCACCATTATCG
TTTCAGACCCACCTCCCAACCCCGAGGGGACCCATGCATTGCATCTCAATTAGTCAGCAACCAGGTGTGG
AAAGTCCCCAGGCTCCCCAGCAGGCAGAAGTATGCAAAGCATGCGTCTCAATTAGTCAGCAACCATAGTC
CCGCCCCTAACTCCGCCCATCCCGCCCCTAACTCCGCCCAGTTCCGCCCATTCTCCGCCCCATGGCTGAC
TAATTTTTTTTATTTATGCAGAGGCCGAGGCCGCCTCGGCCTCTGAGCTATTCCAGAAGTAGTGAGGAGG
CTTTTTTGGAGGCCTAGGCTTTTGCAAAAAGCTTTCTAGAGGTACCACCGGAGCTTACCATGACCGAGTA
CAAGCCCACGGTGCGCCTCGCCACCCGCGACGACGTCCCCAGGGCCGTACGCACCCTCGCCGCCGCGTTC
GCCGACTACCCCGCCACGCGCCACACCGTCGATCCGGACCGCCACATCGAGCGGGTCACCGAGCTGCAAG
AACTCTTCCTCACGCGCGTCGGGCTCGACATCGGCAAGGTGTGGGTCGCGGACGACGGCGCCGCCGTGGC
GGTCTGGACCACGCCGGAGAGCGTCGAAGCGGGGGCGGTGTTCGCCGAGATCGGCCCGCGCATGGCCGAG
TTGAGCGGTTCCCGGCTGGCCGCGCAGCAACAGATGGAAGGCCTCCTGGCGCCGCACCGGCCCAAGGAGC
CCGCGTGGTTCCTGGCCACCGTCGGCGTCTCGCCCGACCACCAGGGCAAGGGTCTGGGCAGCGCCGTCGT
GCTCCCCGGAGTGGAGGCGGCCGAGCGCGCCGGGGTGCCCGCCTTCCTGGAGACCTCCGCGCCCCGCAAC
CTCCCCTTCTACGAGCGGCTCGGCTTCACCGTCACCGCCGACGTCGAGGTGCCCGAAGGACCGCGCACCT
GGTGCATGACCCGCAAGCCCGGTGCCAGTTAACGAATTCTAGATCTTGAGACAAATGGCAGTATTCATCC
ACAATTTTAAAAGAAAAGGGGGGATTGGGGGGTACAGTGCAGGGGAAAGAATAGTAGACATAATAGCAAC
AGACATACAAACTAAAGAATTACAAAAACAAATTACAAAAATTCAAAATTTTCGGGTTTATTACAGGGAC
AGCAGAGATCCACTTTGGCGCCGGCTCGAGGCCTGCAGGTGCAAAGATGGATAAAGTTTTAAACAGAGAG
GAATCTTTGCAGCTAATGGACCTTCTAGGTCTTGAAAGGAGTGGGAATTGGCTCCGGTGCCCGTCAGTGG
GCAGAGCGCACATCGCCCACAGTCCCCGAGAAGTTGGGGGGAGGGGTCGGCAATTGAACCGGTGCCTAGA
GAAGGTGGCGCGGGGTAAACTGGGAAAGTGATGTCGTGTACTGGCTCCGCCTTTTTCCCGAGGGTGGGGG
AGAACCGTATATAAGTGCAGTAGTCGCCGTGAACGTTCTTTTTCGCAACGGGTTTGCCGCCAGAACACAG
GTAAGTGCCGTGTGTGGTTCCCGCGGGCCTGGCCTCTTTACGGGTTATGGCCCTTGCGTGCCTTGAATTA
CTTCCACCTGGCTGCAGTACGTGATTCTTGATCCCGAGCTTCGGGTTGGAAGTGGGTGGGAGAGTTCGAG
GCCTTGCGCTTAAGGAGCCCCTTCGCCTCGTGCTTGAGTTGAGGCCTGGCCTGGGCGCTGGGGCCGCCGC
GTGCGAATCTGGTGGCACCTTCGCGCCTGTCTCGCTGCTTTCGATAAGTCTCTAGCCATTTAAAATTTTT
GATGACCTGCTGCGACGCTTTTTTTCTGGCAAGATAGTCTTGTAAATGCGGGCCAAGATCTGCACACTGG
TATTTCGGTTTTTGGGGCCGCGGGCGGCGACGGGGCCCGTGCGTCCCAGCGCACATGTTCGGCGAGGCGG
GGCCTGCGAGCGCGGCCACCGAGAATCGGACGGGGGTAGTCTCAAGCTGGCCGGCCTGCTCTGGTGCCTG
GCCTCGCGCCGCCGTGTATCGCCCCGCCCTGGGCGGCAAGGCTGGCCCGGTCGGCACCAGTTGCGTGAGC
GGAAAGATGGCCGCTTCCCGGCCCTGCTGCAGGGAGCTCAAAATGGAGGACGCGGCGCTCGGGAGAGCGG
GCGGGTGAGTCACCCACACAAAGGAAAAGGGCCTTTCCGTCCTCAGCCGTCGCTTCATGTGACTCCACGG
AGTACCGGGCGCCGTCCAGGCACCTCGATTAGTTCTCGAGCTTTTGGAGTACGTCGTCTTTAGGTTGGGG
GGAGGGGTTTTATGCGATGGAGTTTCCCCACACTGAGTGGGTGGAGACTGAAGTTAGGCCAGCTTGGCAC
TTGATGTAATTCTCCTTGGAATTTGCCCTTTTTGAGTTTGGATCTTGGTTCATTCTCAAGCCTCAGACAG
TGGTTCAAAGTTTTTTTCTTCCATTTCAGGTGTCGTGAGGCTAGCACCGCCACCATGCGGCGGCGCCCGC
CGAGCCGGGGCGGACGCGGGGCGGCCCGGGCCCGGGAGACGCGCCGGCAGCCCCGGCACCGCAGCGGTCG
CAGGATGGCCGAGGCTATCAGCTGTACTCTGAACTGTAGTTGCCAAAGTTTCAAACCCGGGAAAATAAAC
CACCGTCAGTGTGACCAATGCAAGCATGGATGGGTGGCCCACGCTCTAAGTAAGCTAAGGATCCCCCCCA
TGTATCCAACAAGCCAGGTGGAGATTGTCCAGTCCAATGTAGTGTTTGATATTAGCAGCCTCATGCTCTA
TGGGACCCAGGCCATCCCCGTTCGCCTAAAAATCCTACTGGACCGGCTCTTCAGTGTGTTGAAGCAAGAT
GAGGTTCTCCAGATCCTCCATGCCTTGGACTGGACACTTCAGGATTATATCCGTGGATACGTACTGCAGG
ATGCATCAGGAAAGGTGTTGGATCACTGGAGCATCATGACCAGTGAGGAAGAAGTGGCCACCTTGCAGCA
GTTCCTTCGTTTTGGAGAGACCAAATCTATAGTTGAACTCATGGCAATTCAAGAGAAAGAAGAGCAATCC
ATCATCATACCACCTTCCACAGCAAATGTAGATATCAGGGCTTTCATCGAGAGCTGCAGTCACAGGAGTT
CTAGCCTCCCCACTCCTGTGGACAAAGGAAACCCCAGCAGTATACACCCCTTTGAGAACCTCATAAGCAA
CATGACTTTCATGCTGCCTTTCCAGTTCTTCAACCCTCTGCCTCCTGCACTGATAGGGTCATTGCCCGAA
CAATATATGTTGGAGCAGGGTCATGACCAAAGTCAGGACCCCAAACAGGAAGTCCATGGGCCCTTCCCTG
ACAGCAGCTTCTTAACTTCCAGTTCCACACCATTTCAGGTTGAAAAAGATCAGTGTTTAAACTGTCCGGA
TGCTATTACTAAAAAAGAAGACAGCACCCATTTAAGTGACTCCAGCTCATACAACATTGTCACTAAGTTT
GAAAGGACACAGTTATCCCCTGAGGCCAAAGTGAAGCCTGAGAGGAATAGCCTTGGTACAAAGAAGGGCC
GGGTGTTCTGCACTGCATGTGAGAAGACCTTCTATGACAAAGGCACCCTCAAAATCCACTACAATGCCGT
CCACTTGAAGATCAAGCATAAGTGCACCATCGAAGGGTGTAACATGGTGTTCAGCTCCCTAAGGAGCCGG
AATCGCCATAGCGCCAACCCCAACCCTCGGCTGCACATGCCAATGAACAGAAATAACCGGGACAAAGACC
TCAGGAACAGCCTGAACCTGGCCAGCTCTGAGAACTACAAGTGCCCAGGTTTCACAGTGACGTCCCCAGA
CTGTAGGCCTCCTCCCAGCTACCCTGGTTCAGGAGAGGATTCCAAAGGCCAACCAGCCTTCCCAAACATT
GGGCAAAATGGTGTGCTTTTTCCCAACCTAAAGACAGTCCAGCCAGTCCTTCCTTTCTACCGCAGTCCAG
CCACGCCTGCCGAGGTAGCAAACACGCCTGGGATACTCCCTTCCCTCCCGCTGTTGTCCTCTTCAATCCC
AGAACAGCTCATTTCAAACGAAATGCCATTTGATGCCCTTCCCAAGAAGAAATCCAGGAAGTCCAGTATG
CCTATCAAAATAGAGAAAGAAGCTGTGGAAATAGCTAATGAGAAAAGACACAACCTCAGCTCAGATGAAG
ACATGCCCCTACAGGTGGTCAGTGAAGATGAGCAGGAGGCCTGCAGTCCTCAGTCACACAGAGTATCTGA
GGAGCAGCATGTACAGTCAGGAGGCTTAGGGAAGCCTTTCCCTGAAGGGGAGAGGCCCTGCCATCGTGAA
TCAGTAATTGAGTCCAGTGGAGCCATCAGCCAAACCCCTGAGCAGGCCACACACAATTCAGAGAGGGAGA
CTGAGCAGACACCAGCATTGATCATGGTGCCAAGGGAGGTCGAGGATGGTGGCCATGAACACTACTTCAC
ACCTGGGATGGAACCCCAAGTTCCTTTTTCTGACTACATGGAACTGCAGCAGCGCCTGCTGGCTGGGGGA
CTCTTCAGTGCTTTGTCCAACAGGGGAATGGCTTTTCCTTGTCTTGAAGATTCTAAAGAACTGGAGCACG
TGGGTCAGCATGCATTAGCAAGGCAGATAGAAGAAAATCGCTTCCAGTGTGACATCTGCAAGAAGACCTT
TAAAAATGCTTGTAGTGTGAAAATTCATCACAAGAATATGCATGTCAAAGAAATGCACACATGCACAGTG
GAGGGCTGTAATGCTACCTTTCCCTCCCGCAGGAGCAGAGACAGACACAGCTCAAACCTAAACCTCCACC
AAAAAGCATTGAGCCAGGAAGCATTGGAGAGTAGTGAAGATCATTTCCGTGCAGCTTACCTTCTGAAAGA
TGTGGCTAAGGAAGCCTATCAGGATGTGGCTTTTACACAGCAAGCCTCCCAGACATCTGTCATCTTCAAA
GGAACAAGTCGAATGGGCAGTCTGGTTTACCCAATAACGCAAGTCCACAGTGCCAGCCTGGAGAGCTACA
ACTCTGGCCCCTTGAGCGAGGGCACCATCCTGGATTTGAGCACTACCTCGAGCATGAAGTCAGAGAGTAG
CAGCCATTCTTCCTGGGACTCTGACGGGGTGAGTGAGGAAGGCACTGTGCTTATGGAGGACAGTGATGGG
AACTGTGAAGGGTCGAGCCTTGTCCCTGGGGAAGATGAGTACCCCATCTGTGTCCTGATGGAGAAGGCTG
ACCAGAGCCTTGCTAGCCTGCCTTCTGGGTTGCCCATAACCTGTCATCTCTGCCAAAAGACATACAGTAA
CAAAGGGACCTTTAGGGCCCACTACAAAACTGTGCACCTCCGGCAGCTCCACAAATGCAAAGTACCAGGC
TGCAACACCATGTTTTCGTCTGTTCGCAGTCGAAACAGACACAGCCAGAATCCCAACCTGCACAAAAGCC
TGGCCTCATCTCCAAGTCACCTCCAGTAGTAATGAACTAGTCCGTAACTTGAAAGTATTTCGATTTCTTG
GCTTTATATATCTTGTGGAAAGGACGAAAAGGGCGCAGCACCTGCCTACGTACGCGTTAAGTCGACAATC
AACCTCTGGATTACAAAATTTGTGAAAGATTGACTGGTATTCTTAACTATGTTGCTCCTTTTACGCTATG
TGGATACGCTGCTTTAATGCCTTTGTATCATGCTATTGCTTCCCGTATGGCTTTCATTTTCTCCTCCTTG
TATAAATCCTGGTTGCTGTCTCTTTATGAGGAGTTGTGGCCCGTTGTCAGGCAACGTGGCGTGGTGTGCA
CTGTGTTTGCTGACGCAACCCCCACTGGTTGGGGCATTGCCACCACCTGTCAGCTCCTTTCCGGGACTTT
CGCTTTCCCCCTCCCTATTGCCACGGCGGAACTCATCGCCGCCTGCCTTGCCCGCTGCTGGACAGGGGCT
CGGCTGTTGGGCACTGACAATTCCGTGGTGTTGTCGGGGAAATCATCGTCCTTTCCTTGGCTGCTCGCCT
GTGTTGCCACCTGGATTCTGCGCGGGACGTCCTTCTGCTACGTCCCTTCGGCCCTCAATCCAGCGGACCT
TCCTTCCCGCGGCCTGCTGCCGGCTCTGCGGCCTCTTCCGCGTCTTCGCCTTCGCCCTCAGACGAGTCGG
ATCTCCCTTTGGGCCGCCTCCCCGCGTCGACTTTAAGACCAATGACTTACAAGGCAGCTGTAGATCTTAG
CCACTTTTTAAAAGAAAAGGGGGGACTGGAAGGGCTAATTCACTCCCAACGAAGACAAGATCTGCTTTTT
GCTTGTACTGGGTCTCTCTGGTTAGACCAGATCTGAGCCTGGGAGCTCTCTGGCTAACTAGGGAACCCAC
TGCTTAAGCCTCAATAAAGCTTGCCTTGAGTGCTTCAAGTAGTGTGTGCCCGTCTGTTGTGTGACTCTGG
TAACTAGAGATCCCTCAGACCCTTTTAGTCAGTGTGGAAAATCTCTAGCAGTACGTATAGTAGTTCATGT
CATCTTATTATTCAGTATTTATAACTTGCAAAGAAATGAATATCAGAGAGTGAGAGGAACTTGTTTATTG
CAGCTTATAATGGTTACAAATAAAGCAATAGCATCACAAATTTCACAAATAAAGCATTTTTTTCACTGCA
TTCTAGTTGTGGTTTGTCCAAACTCATCAATGTATCTTATCATGTCTGGCTCTAGCTATCCCGCCCCTAA
CTCCGCCCATCCCGCCCCTAACTCCGCCCAGTTCCGCCCATTCTCCGCCCCATGGCTGACTAATTTTTTT
TATTTATGCAGAGGCCGAGGCCGCCTCGGCCTCTGAGCTATTCCAGAAGTAGTGAGGAGGCTTTTTTGGA
GGCCTAGGGACGTACCCAATTCGCCCTATAGTGAGTCGTATTACGCGCGCTCACTGGCCGTCGTTTTACA
ACGTCGTGACTGGGAAAACCCTGGCGTTACCCAACTTAATCGCCTTGCAGCACATCCCCCTTTCGCCAGC
TGGCGTAATAGCGAAGAGGCCCGCACCGATCGCCCTTCCCAACAGTTGCGCAGCCTGAATGGCGAATGGG
[124 nt withheld, positions 8681-8804]
C
[91 nt withheld, positions 8806-8896]
A
[49 nt withheld, positions 8898-8946]
CCTTTGACGTTGGAGTCCACGTTCTTT
[37 nt withheld, positions 8974-9010]
ACCCTATCTCGGTCTATTCTTTTGATTTATAAGGGATTTTGCCGATTTCGGCCTATTGGTTAAAAAATGA
GCTGATTTAACAAAAATTTAACGCGAATTTTAACAAAATATTAACGCTTACAATTTAGGTGGCACTTTTC
GGGGAAATGTGCGCGGAACCCCTATTTGTTTATTTTTCTAAATACATTCAAATATGTATCCGCTCATGAG
ACAATAACCCTGATAAATGCTTCAATAATATTGAAAAAGGAAGAGTATGAGTATTCAACATTTCCGTGTC
GCCCTTATTCCCTTTTTTGCGGCATTTTGCCTTCCTGTTTTTGCTCACCCAGAAACGCTGGTGAAAGTAA
AAGATGCTGAAGATCAGTTGGGTGCACGAGTGGGTTACATCGAACTGGATCTCAACAGCGGTAAGATCCT
TGAGAGTTTTCGCCCCGAAGAACGTTTTCCAATGATGAGCACTTTTAAAGTTCTGCTATGTGGCGCGGTA
TTATCCCGTATTGACGCCGGGCAAGAGCAACTCGGTCGCCGCATACACTATTCTCAGAATGACTTGGTTG
AGTACTCACCAGTCACAGAAAAGCATCTTACGGATGGCATGACAGTAAGAGAATTATGCAGTGCTGCCAT
AACCATGAGTGATAACACTGCGGCCAACTTACTTCTGACAACGATCGGAGGACCGAAGGAGCTAACCGCT
TTTTTGCACAACATGGGGGATCATGTAACTCGCCTTGATCGTTGGGAACCGGAGCTGAATGAAGCCATAC
CAAACGACGAGCGTGACACCACGATGCCTGTAGCAATGGCAACAACGTTGCGCAAACTATTAACTGGCGA
ACTACTTACTCTAGCTTCCCGGCAACAATTAATAGACTGGATGGAGGCGGATAAAGTTGCAGGACCACTT
CTGCGCTCGGCCCTTCCGGCTGGCTGGTTTATTGCTGATAAATCTGGAGCCGGTGAGCGTGGGTCTCGCG
GTATCATTGCAGCACTGGGGCCAGATGGTAAGCCCTCCCGTATCGTAGTTATCTACACGACGGGGAGTCA
GGCAACTATGGATGAACGAAATAGACAGATCGCTGAGATAGGTGCCTCACTGATTAAGCATTGGTAACTG
TCAGACCAAGTTTACTCATATATACTTTAGATTGATTTAAAACTTCATTTTTAATTTAAAAGGATCTAGG
TGAAGATCCTTTTTGATAATCTCATGACCAAAATCCCTTAACGTGAGTTTTCGTTCCACTGAGCGTCAGA
CCCCGTAGAAAAGATCAAAGGATCTTCTTGAGATCCTTTTTTTCTGCGCGTAATCTGCTGCTTGCAAACA
AAAAAACCACCGCTACCAGCGGTGGTTTGTTTGCCGGATCAAGAGCTACCAACTCTTTTTCCGAAGGTAA
CTGGCTTCAGCAGAGCGCAGATACCAAATACTGTTCTTCTAGTGTAGCCGTAGTTAGGCCACCACTTCAA
GAACTCTGTAGCACCGCCTACATACCTCGCTCTGCTAATCCTGTTACCAGTGGCTGCTGCCAGTGGCGAT
AAGTCGTGTCTTACCGGGTTGGACTCAAGACGATAGTTACCGGATAAGGCGCAGCGGTCGGGCTGAACGG
GGGGTTCGTGCACACAGCCCAGCTTGGAGCGAACGACCTACACCGAACTGAGATACCTACAGCGTGAGCT
ATGAGAAAGCGCCACGCTTCCCGAAGGGAGAAAGGCGGACAGGTATCCGGTAAGCGGCAGGGTCGGAACA
GGAGAGCGCACGAGGGAGCTTCCAGGGGGAAACGCCTGGTATCTTTATAGTCCTGTCGGGTTTCGCCACC
TCTGACTTGAGCGTCGATTTTTGTGATGCTCGTCAGGGGGGCGGAGCCTATGGAAAAACGCCAGCAACGC
GGCCTTTTTACGGTTCCTGGCCTTTTGCTGGCCTTTTGCTCACATGTTCTTTCCTGCGTTATCCCCTGAT
TCTGTGGATAACCGTATTACCGCCTTTGAGTGAGCTGATACCGCTCGCCGCAGCCGAACGACCGAGCGCA
GCGAGTCAGTGAGCGAGGAAGCGGAAGAGCGCCCAATACGCAAACCGCCTCTCCCCGCGCGTTGGCCGAT
TCATTAATGCAGCTGGCACGACAGGTTTCCCGACTGGAAAGCGGGCAGTGAGCGCAACGCAATTAATGTG
AGTTAGCTCACTCATTAGGCACCCCAGGCTTTACACTTTATGCTTCCGGCTCGTATGTTGTGTGGAATTG
TGAGCGGATAACAATTTCACACAGGAAACAGCTATGACCATGATTACGCCAAGCGCGCAATTAACCCTCA
CTAAAGGGAACAAAAGCTGGAGCTGCAAGC
Features (pLannotate 1.2.2; 31 found; start..end, strand, type, name):
      5..231     +  promoter       RSV promoter: Rous sarcoma virus enhancer/promoter
    232..412     +  LTR            5' LTR (truncated): truncated 5' long terminal repeat (LTR) from HIV-1
    459..584     +  misc_feature   HIV-1 Ψ: packaging signal of human immunodeficiency virus type 1
    568..931     +  CDS            HIV-1 gag (fragment): gag protein from human immunodeficiency virus 1; gag
   1077..1310    +  misc_feature   RRE: The Rev response element (RRE) of HIV-1 allows for Rev-dependent mRNA export from the nucleus to the cytoplasm.
   1687..1713    +  CDS            Rev (fragment): human immunodeficiency virus 1 (HIV-1) Rev protein; rev; enhances nuclear export of unspliced and incompletely spliced viral mRNAs
   1720..1743    +  promoter       SV40 promoter (fragment): SV40 early promoter
   1744..1815    +  promoter       SV40 promoter (fragment): SV40 enhancer and early promoter
   1839..1974    +  rep_origin     SV40 ori: SV40 origin of replication
   2020..2616    +  CDS            PuroR (fragment): puromycin N-acetyltransferase; pac from Streptomyces; confers resistance to puromycin
   2665..2782    +  misc_feature   cPPT/CTS: central polypurine tract and central termination sequence of HIV-1
   2847..2913    +  CDS            small t antigen (fragment): SV40 (simian virus 40) small t antigen
   2920..4098    +  promoter       EF-1α promoter: strong constitutive promoter for human elongation factor EF-1α
   4115..7096    +  CDS            BNC1: BNC1_HUMAN - Also known as BNC. Experimental evidence at protein level: Swiss-Prot protein existence level 1. Transcriptional activator (By similarity). It is likely involved in the regulation of keratinocytes terminal differentiation in squamous epithelia and hair follicles (PubMed:8034748). Required for the maintenance of spermatogenesis (By similarity). It is involved in the positive regulation of oocyte maturation, probably acting through the control of BMP15 levels and regulation of AKT signaling cascade (PubMed:30010909). May also play a role in the early development of embryos (By simil
   7112..7165    +  promoter       U6 promoter (fragment): RNA polymerase III promoter for human U6 snRNA
   7207..7795    +  misc_feature   WPRE: woodchuck hepatitis virus posttranscriptional regulatory element
   7846..7865    +  misc_feature   cPPT/CTS (fragment): central polypurine tract and central termination sequence of HIV-1
   7867..8100    +  LTR            3' LTR (ΔU3): self-inactivating 3' long terminal repeat (LTR) from HIV-1
   8178..8299    +  polyA_signal   SV40 poly(A) signal: SV40 polyadenylation signal
   8339..8474    +  rep_origin     SV40 ori: SV40 origin of replication
   8495..8513    -  promoter       T7 promoter: promoter for bacteriophage T7 RNA polymerase
   8521..8676    +  CDS            lacZα (fragment): LacZα fragment of β-galactosidase; lacZ fragment
   8681..9109    +  rep_origin     f1 ori (sequence partly withheld): f1 bacteriophage origin of replication; arrow indicates direction of (+) strand synthesis
   9162..9266    +  promoter       AmpR promoter: bla
   9267..10127   +  CDS            AmpR: β-lactamase; bla; confers resistance to ampicillin, carbenicillin, and related antibiotics
  10298..10886   +  rep_origin     ori: high-copy-number ColE1/pMB1/pBR322/pUC origin of replication
  11069..11161   +  CDS            lacI (fragment): lac repressor; lacI; The lac repressor binds to the lac operator to inhibit transcription in E. coli. This inhibition can be relieved by adding lactose or isopropyl-β-D-thiogalactopyranoside (IPTG).
  11174..11195   +  protein_bind   CAP binding site: CAP binding activates transcription in the presence of cAMP. E. coli catabolite activator protein
  11210..11240   +  promoter       lac promoter: promoter for the E. coli lac operon
  11244..11266   +  protein_bind   lac operator (fragment): The lac repressor binds to the lac operator to inhibit transcription in E. coli. This inhibition can be relieved by adding lactose or isopropyl-β-D-thiogalactopyranoside (IPTG). lac repressor encoded by lacI
  11309..11327   +  promoter       T3 promoter: promoter for bacteriophage T3 RNA polymerase
