[The description below was written by a language model from this plasmid's Addgene catalogue record and pLannotate feature annotations shown in this document.]
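Description:
TFORF1131 is a third-generation, self-inactivating lentiviral expression plasmid built on the pLX_TRC317 backbone and carrying the human transcription factor BNC1 (basonuclin 1). It belongs to a barcoded transcription factor ORF collection in which each clone carries a unique 24-bp barcode, so that the overexpressed factor can be identified by sequencing in pooled screens. In bacteria it is maintained through a high-copy ColE1/pUC-type origin with ampicillin resistance (AmpR). An f1 origin and remnants of a lac/lacZα cloning region with T7 and T3 promoters are also present in the backbone. The depositor notes that the plasmid can recombine, which is common for LTR-containing vectors.

The viral cassette runs from an RSV promoter-driven truncated HIV-1 5' LTR to a ΔU3 3' LTR followed by an SV40 poly(A) signal. The hybrid 5' LTR permits Tat-independent production of genomic RNA in packaging cells. The Ψ packaging signal with an adjoining gag fragment, the RRE and the cPPT/CTS support encapsidation, Rev-dependent nuclear export and efficient transduction. Within the provirus, an SV40 early promoter drives puromycin N-acetyltransferase for selection of transduced mammalian cells. A separate EF-1α promoter drives the roughly 3 kb BNC1 coding sequence. A WPRE downstream of the ORF enhances transcript stability and expression. The feature table does not annotate the barcode, so its exact position is not stated. A short U6 promoter fragment lies between the ORF and the WPRE, but its role is not given in the record. The annotated full sequence of 11,350 nt agrees with the stated backbone and insert sizes. The construct is intended for stable BNC1 overexpression, for example in pooled or arrayed directed-differentiation screens.
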