Addgene plasmid #143766: TFORF1131
Purpose: Lentiviral vector for overexpressing transcription factor ORFs with unique 24-bp barcodes. Barcodes facilitate identification of transcription factors in pooled screens.
Depositing lab: Feng Zhang. Depositing organization: Broad Institute. Publication: A transcription factor atlas of directed differentiation. Joung J, Ma S, Tay T, Geiger-Schuller KR, Kirchgatterer PC, Verdine VK, Guo B, Arias-Garcia MA, Allen WE, Singh A, Kuksenko O, Abudayyeh OO, Gootenberg JS, Fu Z, Macrae RK, Buenrostro JD, Regev A, Zhang F. Cell. 2023 Jan 5;186(1):209-229.e26. doi: 10.1016/j.cell.2022.11.026. PubMed 36608654.
Backbone
  Vector backbone: pLX_TRC317
  Backbone manufacturer: Broad Institute Genetic Perturbation Platform
  Backbone size w/o insert (bp): 8264
  Vector type: Mammalian Expression, Lentiviral
  Selectable markers: Puromycin
Growth in bacteria
  Bacterial resistance: Ampicillin, 100 μg/mL
  Growth temperature: 37°C
  Growth strain: NEB Stable
  Copy number: High Copy
Gene/Insert
  Gene/Insert name: BNC1
  Species: H. sapiens (human)
  Insert size (bp): 3086
  Entrez Gene: BNC1 (a.k.a. BNC, BSN1, HsT19447, POF16)
  Promoter: EF1a
  Cloning method: Unknown
  Sequencing primers: 5′ GGGTGGAGACTGAAGTTAGGCCAG; 3′ CACATAGCGTAAAAGGAGCAACATAG
Terms and licenses: Academic/Nonprofit Terms; Industry Terms: Not Available to Industry
Depositor comments: NM_001717,ENST00000345382 . The transcription factor ORF portion of this plasmid was synthesized by Genewiz. Please test multiple small colonies in case of plasmid recombination. To make this collection available in a timely manner, a portion of this collection was not fully sequenced by Addgene. If an Addgene verified full plasmid sequence is not available, please contact us prior to placing an order to request the full sequence.
How to cite: TFORF1131 was a gift from Feng Zhang (Addgene plasmid # 143766 ; http://n2t.net/addgene:143766 ; RRID:Addgene_143766)
