>Addgene plasmid #143766 | TFORF1131 | depositor partial sequence | sequence record 283425 | Insert
ACCGCCACCATGCGGCGGCGCCCGCCGAGCCGGGGCGGACGCGGGGCGGCCCGGGCCCGGGAGACGCGCC
GGCAGCCCCGGCACCGCAGCGGTCGCAGGATGGCCGAGGCTATCAGCTGTACTCTGAACTGTAGTTGCCA
AAGTTTCAAACCCGGGAAAATAAACCACCGTCAGTGTGACCAATGCAAGCATGGATGGGTGGCCCACGCT
CTAAGTAAGCTAAGGATCCCCCCCATGTATCCAACAAGCCAGGTGGAGATTGTCCAGTCCAATGTAGTGT
TTGATATTAGCAGCCTCATGCTCTATGGGACCCAGGCCATCCCCGTTCGCCTAAAAATCCTACTGGACCG
GCTCTTCAGTGTGTTGAAGCAAGATGAGGTTCTCCAGATCCTCCATGCCTTGGACTGGACACTTCAGGAT
TATATCCGTGGATACGTACTGCAGGATGCATCAGGAAAGGTGTTGGATCACTGGAGCATCATGACCAGTG
AGGAAGAAGTGGCCACCTTGCAGCAGTTCCTTCGTTTTGGAGAGACCAAATCTATAGTTGAACTCATGGC
AATTCAAGAGAAAGAAGAGCAATCCATCATCATACCACCTTCCACAGCAAATGTAGATATCAGGGCTTTC
ATCGAGAGCTGCAGTCACAGGAGTTCTAGCCTCCCCACTCCTGTGGACAAAGGAAACCCCAGCAGTATAC
ACCCCTTTGAGAACCTCATAAGCAACATGACTTTCATGCTGCCTTTCCAGTTCTTCAACCCTCTGCCTCC
TGCACTGATAGGGTCATTGCCCGAACAATATATGTTGGAGCAGGGTCATGACCAAAGTCAGGACCCCAAA
CAGGAAGTCCATGGGCCCTTCCCTGACAGCAGCTTCTTAACTTCCAGTTCCACACCATTTCAGGTTGAAA
AAGATCAGTGTTTAAACTGTCCGGATGCTATTACTAAAAAAGAAGACAGCACCCATTTAAGTGACTCCAG
CTCATACAACATTGTCACTAAGTTTGAAAGGACACAGTTATCCCCTGAGGCCAAAGTGAAGCCTGAGAGG
AATAGCCTTGGTACAAAGAAGGGCCGGGTGTTCTGCACTGCATGTGAGAAGACCTTCTATGACAAAGGCA
CCCTCAAAATCCACTACAATGCCGTCCACTTGAAGATCAAGCATAAGTGCACCATCGAAGGGTGTAACAT
GGTGTTCAGCTCCCTAAGGAGCCGGAATCGCCATAGCGCCAACCCCAACCCTCGGCTGCACATGCCAATG
AACAGAAATAACCGGGACAAAGACCTCAGGAACAGCCTGAACCTGGCCAGCTCTGAGAACTACAAGTGCC
CAGGTTTCACAGTGACGTCCCCAGACTGTAGGCCTCCTCCCAGCTACCCTGGTTCAGGAGAGGATTCCAA
AGGCCAACCAGCCTTCCCAAACATTGGGCAAAATGGTGTGCTTTTTCCCAACCTAAAGACAGTCCAGCCA
GTCCTTCCTTTCTACCGCAGTCCAGCCACGCCTGCCGAGGTAGCAAACACGCCTGGGATACTCCCTTCCC
TCCCGCTGTTGTCCTCTTCAATCCCAGAACAGCTCATTTCAAACGAAATGCCATTTGATGCCCTTCCCAA
GAAGAAATCCAGGAAGTCCAGTATGCCTATCAAAATAGAGAAAGAAGCTGTGGAAATAGCTAATGAGAAA
AGACACAACCTCAGCTCAGATGAAGACATGCCCCTACAGGTGGTCAGTGAAGATGAGCAGGAGGCCTGCA
GTCCTCAGTCACACAGAGTATCTGAGGAGCAGCATGTACAGTCAGGAGGCTTAGGGAAGCCTTTCCCTGA
AGGGGAGAGGCCCTGCCATCGTGAATCAGTAATTGAGTCCAGTGGAGCCATCAGCCAAACCCCTGAGCAG
GCCACACACAATTCAGAGAGGGAGACTGAGCAGACACCAGCATTGATCATGGTGCCAAGGGAGGTCGAGG
ATGGTGGCCATGAACACTACTTCACACCTGGGATGGAACCCCAAGTTCCTTTTTCTGACTACATGGAACT
GCAGCAGCGCCTGCTGGCTGGGGGACTCTTCAGTGCTTTGTCCAACAGGGGAATGGCTTTTCCTTGTCTT
GAAGATTCTAAAGAACTGGAGCACGTGGGTCAGCATGCATTAGCAAGGCAGATAGAAGAAAATCGCTTCC
AGTGTGACATCTGCAAGAAGACCTTTAAAAATGCTTGTAGTGTGAAAATTCATCACAAGAATATGCATGT
CAAAGAAATGCACACATGCACAGTGGAGGGCTGTAATGCTACCTTTCCCTCCCGCAGGAGCAGAGACAGA
CACAGCTCAAACCTAAACCTCCACCAAAAAGCATTGAGCCAGGAAGCATTGGAGAGTAGTGAAGATCATT
TCCGTGCAGCTTACCTTCTGAAAGATGTGGCTAAGGAAGCCTATCAGGATGTGGCTTTTACACAGCAAGC
CTCCCAGACATCTGTCATCTTCAAAGGAACAAGTCGAATGGGCAGTCTGGTTTACCCAATAACGCAAGTC
CACAGTGCCAGCCTGGAGAGCTACAACTCTGGCCCCTTGAGCGAGGGCACCATCCTGGATTTGAGCACTA
CCTCGAGCATGAAGTCAGAGAGTAGCAGCCATTCTTCCTGGGACTCTGACGGGGTGAGTGAGGAAGGCAC
TGTGCTTATGGAGGACAGTGATGGGAACTGTGAAGGGTCGAGCCTTGTCCCTGGGGAAGATGAGTACCCC
ATCTGTGTCCTGATGGAGAAGGCTGACCAGAGCCTTGCTAGCCTGCCTTCTGGGTTGCCCATAACCTGTC
ATCTCTGCCAAAAGACATACAGTAACAAAGGGACCTTTAGGGCCCACTACAAAACTGTGCACCTCCGGCA
GCTCCACAAATGCAAAGTACCAGGCTGCAACACCATGTTTTCGTCTGTTCGCAGTCGAAACAGACACAGC
CAGAATCCCAACCTGCACAAAAGCCTGGCCTCATCTCCAAGTCACCTCCAGTAGTAATGAACTAGTCCGT
AACTTGAAAGTATTTCGATTTCTTGGCTTTATATATCTTGTGGAAAGGACGAAAAGGGCGCAGCACCTGC
CTACGT
