>Addgene plasmid #143766 | TFORF1131 | depositor partial sequence | sequence record 283426 | Barcode
AAAGGGCGCAGCACCTGCCTACGT
